>Addgene plasmid #87880 | His 3C MKK4 20-399 | addgene full sequence | sequence record 174924 | Addgene NGS Result
ATGGCACATCACCACCACCATCACTCCGCGGCTCTTGAGGTGCTCTTTCAGGGACCCGGTACCCCCGGCC
CCGTAGGGTCCCCGGCGCCAGGCCACCCGGCCGTCAGCAGCATGCAGGGTAAACGCAAAGCACTGAAGTT
GAATTTTGCAAATCCACCTTTCAAATCTACAGCAAGGTTTACTCTGAATCCCAATCCTACAGGAGTTCAA
AACCCACACATAGAGAGACTGAGAACACACAGCATTGAGTCATCAGGAAAACTGAAGATCTCCCCTGAAC
AACACTGGGATTTCACTGCAGAGGACTTGAAAGACCTTGGAGAAATTGGACGAGGAGCTTATGGTTCTGT
CAACAAAATGGTCCACAAACCAAGTGGGCAAATAATGGCAGTTAAAAGAATTCGGTCAACAGTGGATGAA
AAAGAACAAAAACAACTTCTTATGGATTTGGATGTAGTAATGCGGAGTAGTGATTGCCCATACATTGTTC
AGTTTTATGGTGCACTCTTCAGAGAGGGTGACTGTTGGATCTGTATGGAACTCATGTCTACCTCGTTTGA
TAAGTTTTACAAATATGTATATAGTGTATTAGATGATGTTATTCCAGAAGAAATTTTAGGCAAAATCACT
TTAGCAACTGTGAAAGCACTAAACCACTTAAAAGAAAACTTGAAAATTATTCACAGAGATATCAAACCTT
CCAATATTCTTCTGGACAGAAGTGGAAATATTAAGCTCTGTGACTTCGGCATCAGTGGACAGCTTGTGGA
CTCTATTGCCAAGACAAGAGATGCTGGCTGTAGGCCATACATGGCACCTGAAAGAATAGACCCAAGCGCA
TCACGACAAGGATATGATGTCCGCTCTGATGTCTGGAGTTTGGGGATCACATTGTATGAGTTGGCCACAG
GCCGATTTCCTTATCCAAAGTGGAATAGTGTATTTGATCAACTAACACAAGTCGTGAAAGGAGATCCTCC
GCAGCTGAGTAATTCTGAGGAAAGGGAATTCTCCCCGAGTTTCATCAACTTTGTCAACTTGTGCCTTACG
AAGGATGAATCCAAAAGGCCAAAGTATAAAGAGCTTCTGAAACATCCCTTTATTTTGATGTATGAAGAAC
GTGCCGTTGAGGTCGCATGCTATGTTTGTAAAATCCTGGATCAAATGCCAGCTACTCCCAGCTCTCCCAT
GTATGTCGATTAACCGGGCTTCTCCTCGAGCACCACCACCACCACCACTGAGATCCGGCTGCTAACAAAG
CCCGAAAGGAAGCTGAGTTGGCTGCTGCCACCGCTGAGCAATAACTAGCATAACCCCTTGGGGCCTCTAA
ACGGGTCTTGAGGGGTTTTTTGCTGAAAGGAGGAACTATATCCGGATTGGCGAATGGG
[124 nt withheld, positions 1389-1512]
C
[91 nt withheld, positions 1514-1604]
A
[49 nt withheld, positions 1606-1654]
CCTTTGACGTTGGAGTCCACGTTCTTT
[37 nt withheld, positions 1682-1718]
ACCCTATCTCGGTCTATTCTTTTGATTTATAAGGGATTTTGCCGATTTCGGCCTATTGGTTAAAAAATGA
GCTGATTTAACAAAAATTTAACGCGAATTTTAACAAAATATTAACGCTTACAATTTAGGTGGCACTTTTC
GGGGAAATGTGCGCGGAACCCCTATTTGTTTATTTTTCTAAATACATTCAAATATGTATCCGCTCATGAA
TTAATTCTTAGAAAAACTCATCGAGCATCAAATGAAACTGCAATTTATTCATATCAGGATTATCAATACC
ATATTTTTGAAAAAGCCGTTTCTGTAATGAAGGAGAAAACTCACCGAGGCAGTTCCATAGGATGGCAAGA
TCCTGGTATCGGTCTGCGATTCCGACTCGTCCAACATCAATACAACCTATTAATTTCCCCTCGTCAAAAA
TAAGGTTATCAAGTGAGAAATCACCATGAGTGACGACTGAATCCGGTGAGAATGGCAAAAGTTTATGCAT
TTCTTTCCAGACTTGTTCAACAGGCCAGCCATTACGCTCGTCATCAAAATCACTCGCATCAACCAAACCG
TTATTCATTCGTGATTGCGCCTGAGCGAGACGAAATACGCGATCGCTGTTAAAAGGACAATTACAAACAG
GAATCGAATGCAACCGGCGCAGGAACACTGCCAGCGCATCAACAATATTTTCACCTGAATCAGGATATTC
TTCTAATACCTGGAATGCTGTTTTCCCGGGGATCGCAGTGGTGAGTAACCATGCATCATCAGGAGTACGG
ATAAAATGCTTGATGGTCGGAAGAGGCATAAATTCCGTCAGCCAGTTTAGTCTGACCATCTCATCTGTAA
CATCATTGGCAACGCTACCTTTGCCATGTTTCAGAAACAACTCTGGCGCATCGGGCTTCCCATACAATCG
ATAGATTGTCGCACCTGATTGCCCGACATTATCGCGAGCCCATTTATACCCATATAAATCAGCATCCATG
TTGGAATTTAATCGCGGCCTAGAGCAAGACGTTTCCCGTTGAATATGGCTCATAACACCCCTTGTATTAC
TGTTTATGTAAGCAGACAGTTTTATTGTTCATGACCAAAATCCCTTAACGTGAGTTTTCGTTCCACTGAG
CGTCAGACCCCGTAGAAAAGATCAAAGGATCTTCTTGAGATCCTTTTTTTCTGCGCGTAATCTGCTGCTT
GCAAACAAAAAAACCACCGCTACCAGCGGTGGTTTGTTTGCCGGATCAAGAGCTACCAACTCTTTTTCCG
AAGGTAACTGGCTTCAGCAGAGCGCAGATACCAAATACTGTCCTTCTAGTGTAGCCGTAGTTAGGCCACC
ACTTCAAGAACTCTGTAGCACCGCCTACATACCTCGCTCTGCTAATCCTGTTACCAGTGGCTGCTGCCAG
TGGCGATAAGTCGTGTCTTACCGGGTTGGACTCAAGACGATAGTTACCGGATAAGGCGCAGCGGTCGGGC
TGAACGGGGGGTTCGTGCACACAGCCCAGCTTGGAGCGAACGACCTACACCGAACTGAGATACCTACAGC
GTGAGCTATGAGAAAGCGCCACGCTTCCCGAAGGGAGAAAGGCGGACAGGTATCCGGTAAGCGGCAGGGT
CGGAACAGGAGAGCGCACGAGGGAGCTTCCAGGGGGAAACGCCTGGTATCTTTATAGTCCTGTCGGGTTT
CGCCACCTCTGACTTGAGCGTCGATTTTTGTGATGCTCGTCAGGGGGGCGGAGCCTATGGAAAAACGCCA
GCAACGCGGCCTTTTTACGGTTCCTGGCCTTTTGCTGGCCTTTTGCTCACATGTTCTTTCCTGCGTTATC
CCCTGATTCTGTGGATAACCGTATTACCGCCTTTGAGTGAGCTGATACCGCTCGCCGCAGCCGAACGACC
GAGCGCAGCGAGTCAGTGAGCGAGGAAGCGGAAGAGCGCCTGATGCGGTATTTTCTCCTTACGCATCTGT
GCGGTATTTCACACCGCAATGGTGCACTCTCAGTACAATCTGCTCTGATGCCGCATAGTTAAGCCAGTAT
ACACTCCGCTATCGCTACGTGACTGGGTCATGGCTGCGCCCCGACACCCGCCAACACCCGCTGACGCGCC
CTGACGGGCTTGTCTGCTCCCGGCATCCGCTTACAGACAAGCTGTGACCGTCTCCGGGAGCTGCATGTGT
CAGAGGTTTTCACCGTCATCACCGAAACGCGCGAGGCAGCTGCGGTAAAGCTCATCAGCGTGGTCGTGAA
GCGATTCACAGATGTCTGCCTGTTCATCCGCGTCCAGCTCGTTGAGTTTCTCCAGAAGCGTTAATGTCTG
GCTTCTGATAAAGCGGGCCATGTTAAGGGCGGTTTTTTCCTGTTTGGTCACTGATGCCTCCGTGTAAGGG
GGATTTCTGTTCATGGGGGTAATGATACCGATGAAACGAGAGAGGATGCTCACGATACGGGTTACTGATG
ATGAACATGCCCGGTTACTGGAACGTTGTGAGGGTAAACAACTGGCGGTATGGATGCGGCGGGACCAGAG
AAAAATCACTCAGGGTCAATGCCAGCGCTTCGTTAATACAGATGTAGGTGTTCCACAGGGTAGCCAGCAG
CATCCTGCGATGCAGATCCGGAACATAATGGTGCAGGGCGCTGACTTCCGCGTTTCCAGACTTTACGAAA
CACGGAAACCGAAGACCATTCATGTTGTTGCTCAGGTCGCAGACGTTTTGCAGCAGCAGTCGCTTCACGT
TCGCTCGCGTATCGGTGATTCATTCTGCTAACCAGTAAGGCAACCCCGCCAGCCTAGCCGGGTCCTCAAC
GACAGGAGCACGATCATGCGCACCCGTGGGGCCGCCATGCCGGCGATAATGGCCTGCTTCTCGCCGAAAC
GTTTGGTGGCGGGACCAGTGACGAAGGCTTGAGCGAGGGCGTGCAAGATTCCGAATACCGCAAGCGACAG
GCCGATCATCGTCGCGCTCCAGCGAAAGCGGTCCTCGCCGAAAATGACCCAGAGCGCTGCCGGCACCTGT
CCTACGAGTTGCATGATAAAGAAGACAGTCATAAGTGCGGCGACGATAGTCATGCCCCGCGCCCACCGGA
AGGAGCTGACTGGGTTGAAGGCTCTCAAGGGCATCGGTCGAGATCCCGGTGCCTAATGAGTGAGCTAACT
TACATTAATTGCGTTGCGCTCACTGCCCGCTTTCCAGTCGGGAAACCTGTCGTGCCAGCTGCATTAATGA
ATCGGCCAACGCGCGGGGAGAGGCGGTTTGCGTATTGGGCGCCAGGGTGGTTTTTCTTTTCACCAGTGAG
ACGGGCAACAGCTGATTGCCCTTCACCGCCTGGCCCTGAGAGAGTTGCAGCAAGCGGTCCACGCTGGTTT
GCCCCAGCAGGCGAAAATCCTGTTTGATGGTGGTTAACGGCGGGATATAACATGAGCTGTCTTCGGTATC
GTCGTATCCCACTACCGAGATATCCGCACCAACGCGCAGCCCGGACTCGGTAATGGCGCGCATTGCGCCC
AGCGCCATCTGATCGTTGGCAACCAGCATCGCAGTGGGAACGATGCCCTCATTCAGCATTTGCATGGTTT
GTTGAAAACCGGACATGGCACTCCAGTCGCCTTCCCGTTCCGCTATCGGCTGAATTTGATTGCGAGTGAG
ATATTTATGCCAGCCAGCCAGACGCAGACGCGCCGAGACAGAACTTAATGGGCCCGCTAACAGCGCGATT
TGCTGGTGACCCAATGCGACCAGATGCTCCACGCCCAGTCGCGTACCGTCTTCATGGGAGAAAATAATAC
TGTTGATGGGTGTCTGGTCAGAGACATCAAGAAATAACGCCGGAACATTAGTGCAGGCAGCTTCCACAGC
AATGGCATCCTGGTCATCCAGCGGATAGTTAATGATCAGCCCACTGACGCGTTGCGCGAGAAGATTGTGC
ACCGCCGCTTTACAGGCTTCGACGCCGCTTCGTTCTACCATCGACACCACCACGCTGGCACCCAGTTGAT
CGGCGCGAGATTTAATCGCCGCGACAATTTGCGACGGCGCGTGCAGGGCCAGACTGGAGGTGGCAACGCC
AATCAGCAACGACTGTTTGCCCGCCAGTTGTTGTGCCACGCGGTTGGGAATGTAATTCAGCTCCGCCATC
GCCGCTTCCACTTTTTCCCGCGTTTTCGCAGAAACGTGGCTGGCCTGGTTCACCACGCGGGAAACGGTCT
GATAAGAGACACCGGCATACTCTGCGACATCGTATAACGTTACTGGTTTCACATTCACCACCCTGAATTG
ACTCTCTTCCGGGCGCTATCATGCCATACCGCGAAAGGTTTTGCGCCATTCGATGGTGTCCGGGATCTCG
ACGCTCTCCCTTATGCGACTCCTGCATTAGGAAGCAGCCCAGTAGTAGGTTGAGGCCGTTGAGCACCGCC
GCCGCAAGGAATGGTGCATGCAAGGAGATGGCGCCCAACAGTCCCCCGGCCACGGGGCCTGCCACCATAC
CCACGCCGAAACAAGCGCTCATGAGCCCGAAGTGGCGAGCCCGATCTTCCCCATCGGTGATGTCGGCGAT
ATAGGCGCCAGCAACCGCACCTGTGGCGCCGGTGATGCCGGCCACGATGCGTCCGGCGTAGAGGATCGAG
ATCTCGATCCCGCGAAATTAATACGACTCACTATAGGGGAATTGTGAGCGGATAACAATTCCCCTCTAGA
AATAATTTTGTTTAACTTTAAGAAGGAGATATACC
Features (pLannotate 1.2.2; 19 found; start..end, strand, type, name):
     61..1200    +  CDS            MAP2K4: MP2K4_HUMAN - Also known as JNKK1, MEK4, MKK4, PRKMK4, SEK1, SERK1, SKK1. Experimental evidence at protein level: Swiss-Prot protein existence level 1. Dual specificity protein kinase which acts as an essential component of the MAP kinase signal transduction pathway. Essential component of the stress-activated protein kinase/c-Jun N-terminal kinase (SAP/JNK) signaling pathway. With MAP2K7/MKK7, is the one of the only known kinase to directly activate the stress-activated protein kinase/c-Jun N-terminal kinases MAPK8/JNK1, MAPK9/JNK2 and MAPK10/JNK3. MAP2K4/MKK4 and MAP2K7/MKK7 both activate th
   1221..1238    +  CDS            9xHis (fragment): 9xHis affinity tag
   1248..1297    +  CDS            SET1 (fragment): solubility-enhancement tag derived from T7 phage gene 10B
   1305..1352    +  terminator     T7 terminator: transcription terminator for bacteriophage T7 RNA polymerase
   1389..1817    +  rep_origin     f1 ori (sequence partly withheld): f1 bacteriophage origin of replication; arrow indicates direction of (+) strand synthesis
   1870..1927    +  promoter       AmpR promoter (fragment): bla
   1936..2751    -  CDS            KanR: aminoglycoside phosphotransferase; aph(3')-Ia; confers resistance to kanamycin in bacteria or G418 (Geneticin®) in eukaryotes
   2873..3461    +  rep_origin     ori: high-copy-number ColE1/pMB1/pBR322/pUC origin of replication
   3647..3786    -  misc_feature   bom: basis of mobility region from pBR322
   3888..4079    -  CDS            rop: Rop protein, which maintains plasmids at low copy number; rop
   4096..4476    +  CDS            YPB1_ECOLX: Protein predicted: Swiss-Prot protein existence level 4. From Escherichia coli.
   4548..4839    -  CDS            TcR (fragment): tetracycline efflux protein; tet; confers resistance to tetracycline
   4854..4875    -  protein_bind   CAP binding site: CAP binding activates transcription in the presence of cAMP. E. coli catabolite activator protein
   4888..5970    -  CDS            lacI: lac repressor; lacI; The lac repressor binds to the lac operator to inhibit transcription in E. coli. This inhibition can be relieved by adding lactose or isopropyl-β-D-thiogalactopyranoside (IPTG).
   5971..6048    -  promoter       lacI promoter: lacI
   6056..6335    -  CDS            TcR (fragment): tetracycline efflux protein; tet; confers resistance to tetracycline
   6357..6375    +  promoter       T7 promoter: promoter for bacteriophage T7 RNA polymerase
   6376..6400    +  protein_bind   lac operator: The lac repressor binds to the lac operator to inhibit transcription in E. coli. This inhibition can be relieved by adding lactose or isopropyl-β-D-thiogalactopyranoside (IPTG). lac repressor encoded by lacI
   6415..6437    +  RBS            RBS: efficient ribosome binding site from bacteriophage T7 gene 10 (Olins and Rangwala, 1989)
