[The description below was written by a language model from this plasmid's Addgene catalogue record and pLannotate feature annotations shown in this document.]
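Description:
His 3C MKK4 20-399 is a bacterial expression plasmid built on the pET28 NKI LIC backbone, a pET-type vector adapted for ligation-independent cloning. It produces a truncated form of human MKK4 (MAP2K4; residues 20-399) in E. coli. MKK4 is a dual-specificity kinase of the stress-activated MAP kinase pathway and, together with MKK7, directly activates the JNK kinases. The plasmid is selected with kanamycin through an aph(3')-Ia KanR gene. It replicates from a ColE1/pBR322-type origin accompanied by the bom site and the rop gene, consistent with its catalogued low copy number. An f1 origin is also present, along with short tetracycline-resistance fragments that are backbone remnants rather than functional markers.

Expression is driven by a T7 promoter followed by a lac operator and the T7 gene 10 ribosome binding site, and a T7 terminator lies downstream of the insert. The plasmid-borne lacI gene supplies repressor, so transcription is held off until induced with IPTG in a host that provides T7 RNA polymerase. According to the catalogue, the backbone adds an N-terminal 6xHis tag followed by a 3C protease site, which allows metal-affinity purification and later removal of the tag. These elements are not annotated individually, but they would fall in the short stretch between the RBS and the start of the MAP2K4 coding feature, which spans the origin of the circular map. A His-tag fragment annotated downstream of the insert is probably the vector's optional C-terminal tag. The record does not show whether it is translated, and the catalogue lists only N-terminal tags. The construct suits production of recombinant MKK4 for work requiring purified protein.
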