Addgene plasmid #87880: His 3C MKK4 20-399
Purpose: E. coli expression of MKK4 aa 20-399
Depositing lab: Peter Mace. Depositing organization: University of Otago.
Backbone
  Vector backbone: pET28 NKI LIC
  Vector type: Bacterial Expression
Growth in bacteria
  Bacterial resistance: Kanamycin, 50 μg/mL
  Growth temperature: 37°C
  Growth strain: DH5alpha
  Copy number: Low Copy
Gene/Insert
  Gene/Insert name: MKK4
  Species: H. sapiens (human)
  Mutation: aa 20-399
  Entrez Gene: MAP2K4 (a.k.a. JNKK, JNKK1, MAPKK4, MEK4, MKK4, PRKMK4, SAPKK-1, SAPKK1, SEK1, SERK1, SKK1)
  Promoter: T7
  Tag / fusion protein: 6xHis (N terminal on backbone); 3C protease site (N terminal on backbone)
  Cloning method: Ligation Independent Cloning
  Sequencing primers: 5′ T7
Terms and licenses: Academic/Nonprofit Terms; Industry Terms: Not Available to Industry
How to cite: His 3C MKK4 20-399 was a gift from Peter Mace (Addgene plasmid # 87880 ; http://n2t.net/addgene:87880 ; RRID:Addgene_87880)
